>Addgene plasmid #24409 | pEGFP-CLASP2 512-650 | depositor full sequence | sequence record 11409 | Author sequence
TAGTTATTAATAGTAATCAATTACGGGGTCATTAGTTCATAGCCCATATATGGAGTTCCGCGTTACATAA
CTTACGGTAAATGGCCCGCCTGGCTGACCGCCCAACGACCCCCGCCCATTGACGTCAATAATGACGTATG
TTCCCATAGTAACGCCAATAGGGACTTTCCATTGACGTCAATGGGTGGAGTATTTACGGTAAACTGCCCA
CTTGGCAGTACATCAAGTGTATCATATGCCAAGTACGCCCCCTATTGACGTCAATGACGGTAAATGGCCC
GCCTGGCATTATGCCCAGTACATGACCTTATGGGACTTTCCTACTTGGCAGTACATCTACGTATTAGTCA
TCGCTATTACCATGGTGATGCGGTTTTGGCAGTACATCAATGGGCGTGGATAGCGGTTTGACTCACGGGG
ATTTCCAAGTCTCCACCCCATTGACGTCAATGGGAGTTTGTTTTGGCACCAAAATCAACGGGACTTTCCA
AAATGTCGTAACAACTCCGCCCCATTGACGCAAATGGGCGGTAGGCGTGTACGGTGGGAGGTCTATATAA
GCAGAGCTGGTTTAGTGAACCGTCAGATCCGCTAGCGCTACCGGTCGCCACCATGGTGAGCAAGGGCGAG
GAGCTGTTCACCGGGGTGGTGCCCATCCTGGTCGAGCTGGACGGCGACGTAAACGGCCACAAGTTCAGCG
TGTCCGGCGAGGGCGAGGGCGATGCCACCTACGGCAAGCTGACCCTGAAGTTCATCTGCACCACCGGCAA
GCTGCCCGTGCCCTGGCCCACCCTCGTGACCACCCTGACCTACGGCGTGCAGTGCTTCAGCCGCTACCCC
GACCACATGAAGCAGCACGACTTCTTCAAGTCCGCCATGCCCGAAGGCTACGTCCAGGAGCGCACCATCT
TCTTCAAGGACGACGGCAACTACAAGACCCGCGCCGAGGTGAAGTTCGAGGGCGACACCCTGGTGAACCG
CATCGAGCTGAAGGGCATCGACTTCAAGGAGGACGGCAACATCCTGGGGCACAAGCTGGAGTACAACTAC
AACAGCCACAACGTCTATATCATGGCCGACAAGCAGAAGAACGGCATCAAGGTGAACTTCAAGATCCGCC
ACAACATCGAGGACGGCAGCGTGCAGCTCGCCGACCACTACCAGCAGAACACCCCCATCGGCGACGGCCC
CGTGCTGCTGCCCGACAACCACTACCTGAGCACCCAGTCCGCCCTGAGCAAAGACCCCAACGAGAAGCGC
GATCACATGGTCCTGCTGGAGTTCGTGACCGCCGCCGGGATCACTCTCGGCATGGACGAGCTGTACAAGT
CCGGCCGGACTCAGATCTCGAGCTCAAGCTTCGAATTCTCTAGAGGAAGAAGTCGAACAAAAATGGTGTC
TCAATCACAGCCTGGTAGCCGGTCTGGGTCTCCAGGAAGAGTTCTGACCACAACAGCCCTGTCCACTGTG
AGCTCTGGTGTTCAAAGAGTCCTGGTCAATTCAGCCTCAGCACAAAAAAGAAGCAAGATACCACGGAGCC
AGGGCTGTAGCAGAGAGGCTAGTCCATCTAGGCTTTCAGTGGCCCGAAGCAGTCGTATTCCTCGACCAAG
TGTGAGTCAAGGATGCAGCCGGGAAGCTAGTCGGGAGAGCAGCAGAGACACAAGTCCTGTTCGCTCTTTT
CAGCCCCTCGCCTCCAGACACCATTCCAGATCAACTGGTGCCCTCTACGCCCCCGAAGTGTATGGGGCCT
CAGGTCCAGGTTATGGGATCAGCCAATCAAGTCGATGAGGATCCACCGGATCTAGATAACTGATCATAAT
CAGCCATACCACATTTGTAGAGGTTTTACTTGCTTTAAAAAACCTCCCACACCTCCCCCTGAACCTGAAA
CATAAAATGAATGCAATTGTTGTTGTTAACTTGTTTATTGCAGCTTATAATGGTTACAAATAAAGCAATA
GCATCACAAATTTCACAAATAAAGCATTTTTTTCACTGCATTCTAGTTGTGGTTTGTCCAAACTCATCAA
TGTATCTTAACGCGTAAATTGTAAGCGTTAATATTTTGTTAAAATTCGCGTTAAATTTTTGTTAAATCAG
CTCATTTTTTAACCAATAGGCCGAAATCGGCAAAATCCCTTATAAATCAAAAGAATAGACCGAGATAGGG
T
[37 nt withheld, positions 2172-2208]
AAAGAACGTGGACTCCAACGTCAAAGG
[49 nt withheld, positions 2236-2284]
T
[91 nt withheld, positions 2286-2376]
G
[124 nt withheld, positions 2378-2501]
CAGGTGGCACTTTTCGGGGAAATGTGCGCGGAACCCCTATTTGTTTATTTTTCTAAATACATTCAAATAT
GTATCCGCTCATGAGACAATAACCCTGATAAATGCTTCAATAATATTGAAAAAGGAAGAGTCCTGAGGCG
GAAAGAACCAGCTGTGGAATGTGTGTCAGTTAGGGTGTGGAAAGTCCCCAGGCTCCCCAGCAGGCAGAAG
TATGCAAAGCATGCATCTCAATTAGTCAGCAACCAGGTGTGGAAAGTCCCCAGGCTCCCCAGCAGGCAGA
AGTATGCAAAGCATGCATCTCAATTAGTCAGCAACCATAGTCCCGCCCCTAACTCCGCCCATCCCGCCCC
TAACTCCGCCCAGTTCCGCCCATTCTCCGCCCCATGGCTGACTAATTTTTTTTATTTATGCAGAGGCCGA
GGCCGCCTCGGCCTCTGAGCTATTCCAGAAGTAGTGAGGAGGCTTTTTTGGAGGCCTAGGCTTTTGCAAA
GATCGATCAAGAGACAGGATGAGGATCGTTTCGCATGATTGAACAAGATGGATTGCACGCAGGTTCTCCG
GCCGCTTGGGTGGAGAGGCTATTCGGCTATGACTGGGCACAACAGACAATCGGCTGCTCTGATGCCGCCG
TGTTCCGGCTGTCAGCGCAGGGGCGCCCGGTTCTTTTTGTCAAGACCGACCTGTCCGGTGCCCTGAATGA
ACTGCAAGACGAGGCAGCGCGGCTATCGTGGCTGGCCACGACGGGCGTTCCTTGCGCAGCTGTGCTCGAC
GTTGTCACTGAAGCGGGAAGGGACTGGCTGCTATTGGGCGAAGTGCCGGGGCAGGATCTCCTGTCATCTC
ACCTTGCTCCTGCCGAGAAAGTATCCATCATGGCTGATGCAATGCGGCGGCTGCATACGCTTGATCCGGC
TACCTGCCCATTCGACCACCAAGCGAAACATCGCATCGAGCGAGCACGTACTCGGATGGAAGCCGGTCTT
GTCGATCAGGATGATCTGGACGAAGAGCATCAGGGGCTCGCGCCAGCCGAACTGTTCGCCAGGCTCAAGG
CGAGCATGCCCGACGGCGAGGATCTCGTCGTGACCCATGGCGATGCCTGCTTGCCGAATATCATGGTGGA
AAATGGCCGCTTTTCTGGATTCATCGACTGTGGCCGGCTGGGTGTGGCGGACCGCTATCAGGACATAGCG
TTGGCTACCCGTGATATTGCTGAAGAGCTTGGCGGCGAATGGGCTGACCGCTTCCTCGTGCTTTACGGTA
TCGCCGCTCCCGATTCGCAGCGCATCGCCTTCTATCGCCTTCTTGACGAGTTCTTCTGAGCGGGACTCTG
GGGTTCGAAATGACCGACCAAGCGACGCCCAACCTGCCATCACGAGATTTCGATTCCACCGCCGCCTTCT
ATGAAAGGTTGGGCTTCGGAATCGTTTTCCGGGACGCCGGCTGGATGATCCTCCAGCGCGGGGATCTCAT
GCTGGAGTTCTTCGCCCACCCTAGGGGGAGGCTAACTGAAACACGGAAGGAGACAATACCGGAAGGAACC
CGCGCTATGACGGCAATAAAAAGACAGAATAAAACGCACGGTGTTGGGTCGTTTGTTCATAAACGCGGGG
TTCGGTCCCAGGGCTGGCACTCTGTCGATACCCCACCGAGACCCCATTGGGGCCAATACGCCCGCGTTTC
TTCCTTTTCCCCACCCCACCCCCCAAGTTCGGGTGAAGGCCCAGGGCTCGCAGCCAACGTCGGGGCGGCA
GGCCCTGCCATAGCCTCAGGTTACTCATATATACTTTAGATTGATTTAAAACTTCATTTTTAATTTAAAA
GGATCTAGGTGAAGATCCTTTTTGATAATCTCATGACCAAAATCCCTTAACGTGAGTTTTCGTTCCACTG
AGCGTCAGACCCCGTAGAAAAGATCAAAGGATCTTCTTGAGATCCTTTTTTTCTGCGCGTAATCTGCTGC
TTGCAAACAAAAAAACCACCGCTACCAGCGGTGGTTTGTTTGCCGGATCAAGAGCTACCAACTCTTTTTC
CGAAGGTAACTGGCTTCAGCAGAGCGCAGATACCAAATACTGTCCTTCTAGTGTAGCCGTAGTTAGGCCA
CCACTTCAAGAACTCTGTAGCACCGCCTACATACCTCGCTCTGCTAATCCTGTTACCAGTGGCTGCTGCC
AGTGGCGATAAGTCGTGTCTTACCGGGTTGGACTCAAGACGATAGTTACCGGATAAGGCGCAGCGGTCGG
GCTGAACGGGGGGTTCGTGCACACAGCCCAGCTTGGAGCGAACGACCTACACCGAACTGAGATACCTACA
GCGTGAGCTATGAGAAAGCGCCACGCTTCCCGAAGGGAGAAAGGCGGACAGGTATCCGGTAAGCGGCAGG
GTCGGAACAGGAGAGCGCACGAGGGAGCTTCCAGGGGGAAACGCCTGGTATCTTTATAGTCCTGTCGGGT
TTCGCCACCTCTGACTTGAGCGTCGATTTTTGTGATGCTCGTCAGGGGGGCGGAGCCTATGGAAAAACGC
CAGCAACGCGGCCTTTTTACGGTTCCTGGCCTTTTGCTGGCCTTTTGCTCACATGTTCTTTCCTGCGTTA
TCCCCTGATTCTGTGGATAACCGTATTACCGCCATGCAT
Features (pLannotate 1.2.2; 15 found; start..end, strand, type, name):
     61..364     +  enhancer       CMV enhancer: human cytomegalovirus immediate early enhancer
    365..568     +  promoter       CMV promoter: human cytomegalovirus (CMV) immediate early promoter
    613..1329    +  CDS            EGFP: EGFP is a basic (constitutively fluorescent) green fluorescent protein published in 1996, derived from Aequorea victoria. It is reported to be a rapidly-maturing weak dimer with moderate acid sensitivity.
   1335..1369    +  misc_feature   MCS (fragment): multiple cloning site
   1369..1785    +  CDS            CLASP2 (fragment): CLAP2_HUMAN - Also known as KIAA0627. Experimental evidence at protein level: Swiss-Prot protein existence level 1. Microtubule plus-end tracking protein that promotes the stabilization of dynamic microtubules (PubMed:26003921). Involved in the nucleation of noncentrosomal microtubules originating from the trans-Golgi network (TGN). Required for the polarization of the cytoplasmic microtubule arrays in migrating cells towards the leading edge of the cell. May act at the cell cortex to enhance the frequency of rescue of depolymerizing microtubules by attaching their plus-ends to cortical platfo
   1811..1895    +  CDS            large T antigen (fragment): large T antigen from SV40 (simian virus 40)
   1918..2039    +  polyA_signal   SV40 poly(A) signal: SV40 polyadenylation signal
   2073..2501    -  rep_origin     f1 ori (sequence partly withheld): f1 bacteriophage origin of replication; arrow indicates direction of (+) strand synthesis
   2528..2632    +  promoter       AmpR promoter: bla
   2634..2991    +  promoter       SV40 promoter: SV40 enhancer and early promoter
   3026..3820    +  CDS            NeoR/KanR: aminoglycoside phosphotransferase from Tn5; aph(3')-II (or nptII); confers resistance to neomycin, kanamycin, and G418 (Geneticin®)
   3841..3993    +  CDS            ble (fragment): BLE_KLEPN - Experimental evidence at protein level: Swiss-Prot protein existence level 1. Binding protein with a strong affinity to the bleomycin family of antibiotics. Binds to CL990; an antimitotic-antibiotic compound. From Klebsiella pneumoniae.
   4052..4099    +  polyA_signal   HSV TK poly(A) signal: herpes simplex virus thymidine kinase polyadenylation signal (Cole and Stacy, 1985)
   4190..4206    -  polyA_signal   bGH poly(A) signal (fragment): bovine growth hormone polyadenylation signal
   4428..5016    +  rep_origin     ori: high-copy-number ColE1/pMB1/pBR322/pUC origin of replication
