[The description below was written by a language model from this plasmid's Addgene catalogue record and pLannotate feature annotations shown in this document.]
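Description:
pEGFP-CLASP2 512-650 is a mammalian expression plasmid built on the Clontech pEGFP-C1 backbone. It carries a short fragment of human CLASP2 fused in frame to the C-terminus of EGFP, so the fluorescent tag sits at the N-terminus of the insert. The full depositor sequence is about 5.1 kb. Transcription of the fusion is driven by the human cytomegalovirus immediate early enhancer and promoter and terminated by the SV40 polyadenylation signal. The roughly 400 bp insert was placed in the multiple cloning site between XmaI and MluI sites. A small annotated fragment of SV40 large T antigen lies just upstream of the poly(A) signal and is most likely incidental SV40-derived backbone sequence rather than an expressed part.

The plasmid replicates in E. coli through a high-copy ColE1/pUC-type origin and also carries an f1 phage origin. A single Tn5 aminoglycoside phosphotransferase gene serves both hosts. It is preceded by a bacterial bla-type promoter for kanamycin selection and by the SV40 enhancer/early promoter for G418 selection in mammalian cells, and it is followed by the HSV TK poly(A) signal. The short ble and bGH poly(A) fragments detected nearby appear to be backbone remnants.

The insert encodes residues 512–650 of CLASP2, numbered against an older reference sequence. The depositor notes that this numbering is offset from the current one. CLASP2 is a microtubule plus-end tracking protein that stabilises dynamic microtubules, and this deletion mutant is described as retaining only the plus-end tracking activity. The construct is suited to live-cell fluorescence imaging of plus-end association, and it was made for work on how GSK3beta phosphorylation modulates CLASP binding to microtubules.
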