Addgene plasmid #24409: pEGFP-CLASP2 512-650
Depositing lab: Torsten Wittmann. Depositing organization: University of California, San Francisco (UCSF). Publication: GSK3beta phosphorylation modulates CLASP-microtubule association and lamella microtubule attachment. Kumar P, Lyle KS, Gierke S, Matov A, Danuser G, Wittmann T. J Cell Biol. 2009 Mar 23. 184(6):895-908. 10.1083/jcb.200901042 PubMed 19289791.
Backbone
  Vector backbone: pEGFP-C1
  Backbone manufacturer: Clontech
  Backbone size w/o insert (bp): 4700
  Vector type: Mammalian Expression
  Selectable markers: Neomycin (select with G418)
Growth in bacteria
  Bacterial resistance: Kanamycin, 50 μg/mL
  Growth temperature: 37°C
  Growth strain: DH5alpha
  Copy number: Unknown
Gene/Insert
  Gene/Insert name: CLASP2 (512-650) (alt name: CLASP2)
  Species: H. sapiens (human)
  Insert size (bp): 400
  Mutation: CLASP2 deletion mutant with only MT plus end tracking activity. Contains amino acids 512-650 of old NIH reference sequence XP_291057.5
  GenBank ID: NP_055912
  Entrez Gene: CLASP2
  Tag / fusion protein: EGFP (N terminal on insert)
  Cloning method: Restriction Enzyme; 5′ cloning site XmaI (unknown if destroyed); 3′ cloning site MluI (unknown if destroyed)
  Sequencing primers: 5′ EGFP-C
Resource information
  A portion of this plasmid was derived from a plasmid made by: CLASP2 cDNA was a gift from Anna Akhmanova
Terms and licenses: Academic/Nonprofit Terms; Industry Terms: Not Available to Industry
Depositor comments: See the attached file for the old NIH reference sequence. Numbering starts at amino acid 78 and is off by 8 amino acids because of an insertion that is not accounted for.
How to cite: pEGFP-CLASP2 512-650 was a gift from Torsten Wittmann (Addgene plasmid # 24409 ; http://n2t.net/addgene:24409 ; RRID:Addgene_24409)
