>Addgene plasmid #24409 | pEGFP-CLASP2 512-650 | addgene partial sequence | sequence record 30455 | 24409 with EGFP-C
TCGGCATGGACGAGCTGTACAAGTCCGGCCGGACTCAGATCTCGAGCTCAAGCTTCGAATTCTCTAGAGG
AAGAAGTCGAACAAAAATGGTGTCTCAATCACAGCCTGGTAGCCGGTCTGGGTCTCCAGGAAGAGTTCTG
ACCACAACAGCCCTGTCCACTGTGAGCTCTGGTGTTCAAAGAGTCCTGGTCAATTCAGCCTCAGCACAAA
AAAGAAGCAAGATACCACGGAGCCAGGGCTGTAGCAGAGAGGCTAGTCCATCTAGGCTTTCAGTGGCCCG
AAGCAGTCGTATTCCTCGACCAAGTGTGAGTCAAGGATGCAGCCGGGAAGCTAGTCGGGAGAGCAGCAGA
GACACAAGTCCTGTTCGCTCTTTTCAGCCCCTCGCCTCCAGACACCATTCCAGATCAACTGGTGCCCTCT
ACGCCCCCGAAGTGTATGGGGCCTCAGGTCCAGGTTATGGGATCAGCCAATCAAGTCGATGAGGATCCAC
CGGATCTAGATAACTGATCATAATCAGCCATACCACATTTGTAGAGGTTTTACTTGCTTTAAAAAACCTC
CCACACCTCCCCCTGAACCTGAAACATAA
